>Addgene plasmid #55823 | pcDNA3-WT-VLCAD-FLAG | depositor full sequence | sequence record 87750 | pcDNA3-WT-VLCAD-FLAG sequence 7447 bps
GACGGATCGGGAGATCTCCCGATCCCCTATGGTCGACTCTCAGTACAATCTGCTCTGATGCCGCATAGTT
AAGCCAGTATCTGCTCCCTGCTTGTGTGTTGGAGGTCGCTGAGTAGTGCGCGAGCAAAATTTAAGCTACA
ACAAGGCAAGGCTTGACCGACAATTGCATGAAGAATCTGCTTAGGGTTAGGCGTTTTGCGCTGCTTCGCG
ATGTACGGGCCAGATATACGCGTTGACATTGATTATTGACTAGTTATTAATAGTAATCAATTACGGGGTC
ATTAGTTCATAGCCCATATATGGAGTTCCGCGTTACATAACTTACGGTAAATGGCCCGCCTGGCTGACCG
CCCAACGACCCCCGCCCATTGACGTCAATAATGACGTATGTTCCCATAGTAACGCCAATAGGGACTTTCC
ATTGACGTCAATGGGTGGACTATTTACGGTAAACTGCCCACTTGGCAGTACATCAAGTGTATCATATGCC
AAGTACGCCCCCTATTGACGTCAATGACGGTAAATGGCCCGCCTGGCATTATGCCCAGTACATGACCTTA
TGGGACTTTCCTACTTGGCAGTACATCTACGTATTAGTCATCGCTATTACCATGGTGATGCGGTTTTGGC
AGTACATCAATGGGCGTGGATAGCGGTTTGACTCACGGGGATTTCCAAGTCTCCACCCCATTGACGTCAA
TGGGAGTTTGTTTTGGCACCAAAATCAACGGGACTTTCCAAAATGTCGTAACAACTCCGCCCCATTGACG
CAAATGGGCGGTAGGCGTGTACGGTGGGAGGTCTATATAAGCAGAGCTCTCTGGCTAACTAGAGAACCCA
CTGCTTACTGGCTTATCGAAATTAATACGACTCACTATAGGGAGACCCAAGCTTGGTACCGAGCTCGGAT
CCACTAGTAACGGCCGCCAGTGTGCTGGAATTCATGCAGGCGGCTCGGATGGCCGCGAGCTTGGGGCGGC
AGCTGCTGAGGCTCGGGGGCGGAAGCTCGCGGCTCACGGCGCTCCTGGGGCAGCCCCGGCCCGGCCCTGC
CCGGCGGCCCTATGCCGGGGGTGCCGCTCAGCTGGCTCTGGACAAGTCAGATTCCCACCCCTCTGACGCT
CTGACCAGGAAAAAACCGGCCAAGGCGGAATCTAAGTCCTTTGCTGTGGGAATGTTCAAAGGCCAGCTCA
CCACAGATCAGGTGTTCCCATACCCGTCCGTGCTCAACGAAGAGCAGACACAGTTTCTTAAAGAGCTGGT
GGAGCCTGTGTCCCGTTTCTTCGAGGAAGTGAACGATCCCGCCAAGAATGACGCTCTGGAGATGGTGGAG
GAGACCACTTGGCAGGGCCTCAAGGAGCTGGGGGCCTTTGGTCTGCAAGTGCCCAGTGAGCTGGGTGGTG
TGGGCCTTTGCAACACCCAGTACGCCCGTTTGGTGGAGATCGTGGGCATGCATGACCTTGGCGTGGGCAT
TACCCTGGGGGCCCATCAGAGCATCGGTTTCAAAGGCATCCTGCTCTTTGGCACAAAGGCCCAGAAAGAA
AAATACCTCCCCAAGCTGGCATCTGGGGAGACTGTGGCCGCTTTCTGTCTAACCGAGCCCTCAAGCGGGT
CAGATGCAGCCTCCATCCGAACCTCTGCTGTGCCCAGCCCCTGTGGAAAATACTATACCCTCAATGGAAG
CAAGCTTTGGATCAGTAATGGGGGCCTAGCAGACATCTTCACGGTCTTTGCCAAGACACCAGTTACAGAT
CCAGCCACAGGAGCCGTGAAGGAGAAGATCACAGCTTTTGTGGTGGAGAGGGGCTTCGGGGGCATTACCC
ATGGGCCCCCTGAGAAGAAGATGGGCATCAAGGCTTCAAACACAGCAGAGGTGTTCTTTGATGGAGTACG
GGTGCCATCGGAGAACGTGCTGGGTGAGGTTGGGAGTGGCTTCAAGGTTGCCATGCACATCCTCAACAAT
GGAAGGTTTGGCATGGCTGCGGCCCTGGCAGGTACCATGAGAGGCATCATTGCTAAGGCGGTAGATCATG
CCACTAATCGTACCCAGTTTGGGGAGAAAATTCACAACTTTGGGCTGATCCAGGAGAAGCTGGCACGGAT
GGTTATGCTGCAGTATGTAACTGAGTCCATGGCTTACATGGTGAGTGCTAACATGGACCAGGGAGCCACG
GACTTCCAGATAGAGGCCGCCATCAGCAAAATCTTTGGCTCGGAGGCAGCCTGGAAGGTGACAGATGAAT
GCATCCAAATCATGGGGGGTATGGGCTTCATGAAGGAACCTGGAGTAGAGCGTGTGCTCCGAGATCTTCG
CATCTTCCGGATCTTTGAGGGGACAAATGACATTCTTCGGCTGTTTGTGGCTCTGCAGGGCTGTATGGAC
AAAGGAAAGGAGCTCTCTGGGCTTGGCAGTGCTCTAAAGAATCCCTTTGGGAATGCTGGCCTCCTGCTAG
GAGAGGCAGGCAAACAGCTGAGGCGGCGGGCAGGGCTGGGCAGCGGCCTGAGTCTCAGCGGACTTGTCCA
CCCGGAGTTGAGTCGGAGTGGCGAGCTGGCAGTACGGGCTCTGGAGCAGTTTGCCACTGTGGTGGAGGCC
AAGCTGATAAAACACAAGAAGGGGATTGTCAATGAACAGTTTCTGCTGCAGCGGCTGGCAGACGGGGCCA
TCGACCTCTATGCCATGGTGGTGGTTCTCTCGAGGGCCTCAAGATCCCTGAGTGAGGGCCACCCCACGGC
CCAGCATGAGAAAATGCTCTGTGACACCTGGTGTATCGAGGCTGCAGCTCGGATCCGAGAGGGCATGGCC
GCCCTGCAGTCTGACCCCTGGCAGCAAGAGCTCTACCGCAACTTCAAAAGCATCTCCAAGGCCTTGGTGG
AGCGGGGTGGTGTGGTCACCAGCAACCCACTTGGCTTCAGAGCGGCCGCCACCATGGATTACAAGGATGA
CGACGATAAGAGCCCGGGCGGATCCTCTAGAGTCGAGCATGCATCTAGAGGGCCCTATTCTATAGTGTCA
CCTAAATGCTAGAGCTCGCTGATCAGCCTCGACTGTGCCTTCTAGTTGCCAGCCATCTGTTGTTTGCCCC
TCCCCCGTGCCTTCCTTGACCCTGGAAGGTGCCACTCCCACTGTCCTTTCCTAATAAAATGAGGAAATTG
CATCGCATTGTCTGAGTAGGTGTCATTCTATTCTGGGGGGTGGGGTGGGGCAGGACAGCAAGGGGGAGGA
TTGGGAAGACAATAGCAGGCATGCTGGGGATGCGGTGGGCTCTATGGCTTCTGAGGCGGAAAGAACCAGC
TGGGGCTCTAGGGGGTATCCCC
[124 nt withheld, positions 3313-3436]
C
[32 nt withheld, positions 3438-3469]
CA
[57 nt withheld, positions 3472-3528]
A
[49 nt withheld, positions 3530-3578]
CCTTTGACGTTGGAGTCCACGTTCTTT
[37 nt withheld, positions 3606-3642]
ACCCTATCTCGGTCTATTCTTTTGATTTATAAGGGATTTTGGGGATTTCGGCCTATTGGTTAAAAAATGA
GCTGATTTAACAAAAATTTAACGCGAATTAATTCTGTGGAATGTGTGTCAGTTAGGGTGTGGAAAGTCCC
CAGGCTCCCCAGGCAGGCAGAAGTATGCAAAGCATGCATCTCAATTAGTCAGCAACCAGGTGTGGAAAGT
CCCCAGGCTCCCCAGCAGGCAGAAGTATGCAAAGCATGCATCTCAATTAGTCAGCAACCATAGTCCCGCC
CCTAACTCCGCCCATCCCGCCCCTAACTCCGCCCAGTTCCGCCCATTCTCCGCCCCATGGCTGACTAATT
TTTTTTATTTATGCAGAGGCCGAGGCCGCCTCTGCCTCTGAGCTATTCCAGAAGTAGTGAGGAGGCTTTT
TTGGAGGCCTAGGCTTTTGCAAAAAGCTCCCGGGAGCTTGTATATCCATTTTCGGATCTGATCAAGAGAC
AGGATGAGGATCGTTTCGCATGATTGAACAAGATGGATTGCACGCAGGTTCTCCGGCCGCTTGGGTGGAG
AGGCTATTCGGCTATGACTGGGCACAACAGACAATCGGCTGCTCTGATGCCGCCGTGTTCCGGCTGTCAG
CGCAGGGGCGCCCGGTTCTTTTTGTCAAGACCGACCTGTCCGGTGCCCTGAATGAACTGCAGGACGAGGC
AGCGCGGCTATCGTGGCTGGCCACGACGGGCGTTCCTTGCGCAGCTGTGCTCGACGTTGTCACTGAAGCG
GGAAGGGACTGGCTGCTATTGGGCGAAGTGCCGGGGCAGGATCTCCTGTCATCTCACCTTGCTCCTGCCG
AGAAAGTATCCATCATGGCTGATGCAATGCGGCGGCTGCATACGCTTGATCCGGCTACCTGCCCATTCGA
CCACCAAGCGAAACATCGCATCGAGCGAGCACGTACTCGGATGGAAGCCGGTCTTGTCGATCAGGATGAT
CTGGACGAAGAGCATCAGGGGCTCGCGCCAGCCGAACTGTTCGCCAGGCTCAAGGCGCGCATGCCCGACG
GCGAGGATCTCGTCGTGACCCATGGCGATGCCTGCTTGCCGAATATCATGGTGGAAAATGGCCGCTTTTC
TGGATTCATCGACTGTGGCCGGCTGGGTGTGGCGGACCGCTATCAGGACATAGCGTTGGCTACCCGTGAT
ATTGCTGAAGAGCTTGGCGGCGAATGGGCTGACCGCTTCCTCGTGCTTTACGGTATCGCCGCTCCCGATT
CGCAGCGCATCGCCTTCTATCGCCTTCTTGACGAGTTCTTCTGAGCGGGACTCTGGGGTTCGAAATGACC
GACCAAGCGACGCCCAACCTGCCATCACGAGATTTCGATTCCACCGCCGCCTTCTATGAAAGGTTGGGCT
TCGGAATCGTTTTCCGGGACGCCGGCTGGATGATCCTCCAGCGCGGGGATCTCATGCTGGAGTTCTTCGC
CCACCCCAACTTGTTTATTGCAGCTTATAATGGTTACAAATAAAGCAATAGCATCACAAATTTCACAAAT
AAAGCATTTTTTTCACTGCATTCTAGTTGTGGTTTGTCCAAACTCATCAATGTATCTTATCATGTCTGTA
TACCGTCGACCTCTAGCTAGAGCTTGGCGTAATCATGGTCATAGCTGTTTCCTGTGTGAAATTGTTATCC
GCTCACAATTCCACACAACATACGAGCCGGAAGCATAAAGTGTAAAGCCTGGGGTGCCTAATGAGTGAGC
TAACTCACATTAATTGCGTTGCGCTCACTGCCCGCTTTCCAGTCGGGAAACCTGTCGTGCCAGCTGCATT
AATGAATCGGCCAACGCGCGGGGAGAGGCGGTTTGCGTATTGGGCGCTCTTCCGCTTCCTCGCTCACTGA
CTCGCTGCGCTCGGTCGTTCGGCTGCGGCGAGCGGTATCAGCTCACTCAAAGGCGGTAATACGGTTATCC
ACAGAATCAGGGGATAACGCAGGAAAGAACATGTGAGCAAAAGGCCAGCAAAAGGCCAGGAACCGTAAAA
AGGCCGCGTTGCTGGCGTTTTTCCATAGGCTCCGCCCCCCTGACGAGCATCACAAAAATCGACGCTCAAG
TCAGAGGTGGCGAAACCCGACAGGACTATAAAGATACCAGGCGTTTCCCCCTGGAAGCTCCCTCGTGCGC
TCTCCTGTTCCGACCCTGCCGCTTACCGGATACCTGTCCGCCTTTCTCCCTTCGGGAAGCGTGGCGCTTT
CTCAATGCTCACGCTGTAGGTATCTCAGTTCGGTGTAGGTCGTTCGCTCCAAGCTGGGCTGTGTGCACGA
ACCCCCCGTTCAGCCCGACCGCTGCGCCTTATCCGGTAACTATCGTCTTGAGTCCAACCCGGTAAGACAC
GACTTATCGCCACTGGCAGCAGCCACTGGTAACAGGATTAGCAGAGCGAGGTATGTAGGCGGTGCTACAG
AGTTCTTGAAGTGGTGGCCTAACTACGGCTACACTAGAAGGACAGTATTTGGTATCTGCGCTCTGCTGAA
GCCAGTTACCTTCGGAAAAAGAGTTGGTAGCTCTTGATCCGGCAAACAAACCACCGCTGGTAGCGGTGGT
TTTTTTGTTTGCAAGCAGCAGATTACGCGCAGAAAAAAAGGATCTCAAGAAGATCCTTTGATCTTTTCTA
CGGGGTCTGACGCTCAGTGGAACGAAAACTCACGTTAAGGGATTTTGGTCATGAGATTATCAAAAAGGAT
CTTCACCTAGATCCTTTTAAATTAAAAATGAAGTTTTAAATCAATCTAAAGTATATATGAGTAAACTTGG
TCTGACAGTTACCAATGCTTAATCAGTGAGGCACCTATCTCAGCGATCTGTCTATTTCGTTCATCCATAG
TTGCCTGACTCCCCGTCGTGTAGATAACTACGATACGGGAGGGCTTACCATCTGGCCCCAGTGCTGCAAT
GATACCGCGAGACCCACGCTCACCGGCTCCAGATTTATCAGCAATAAACCAGCCAGCCGGAAGGGCCGAG
CGCAGAAGTGGTCCTGCAACTTTATCCGCCTCCATCCAGTCTATTAATTGTTGCCGGGAAGCTAGAGTAA
GTAGTTCGCCAGTTAATAGTTTGCGCAACGTTGTTGCCATTGCTACAGGCATCGTGGTGTCACGCTCGTC
GTTTGGTATGGCTTCATTCAGCTCCGGTTCCCAACGATCAAGGCGAGTTACATGATCCCCCATGTTGTGC
AAAAAAGCGGTTAGCTCCTTCGGTCCTCCGATCGTTGTCAGAAGTAAGTTGGCCGCAGTGTTATCACTCA
TGGTTATGGCAGCACTGCATAATTCTCTTACTGTCATGCCATCCGTAAGATGCTTTTCTGTGACTGGTGA
GTACTCAACCAAGTCATTCTGAGAATAGTGTATGCGGCGACCGAGTTGCTCTTGCCCGGCGTCAATACGG
GATAATACCGCGCCACATAGCAGAACTTTAAAAGTGCTCATCATTGGAAAACGTTCTTCGGGGCGAAAAC
TCTCAAGGATCTTACCGCTGTTGAGATCCAGTTCGATGTAACCCACTCGTGCACCCAACTGATCTTCAGC
ATCTTTTACTTTCACCAGCGTTTCTGGGTGAGCAAAAACAGGAAGGCAAAATGCCGCAAAAAAGGGAATA
AGGGCGACACGGAAATGTTGAATACTCATACTCTTCCTTTTTCAATATTATTGAAGCATTTATCAGGGTT
ATTGTCTCATGAGCGGATACATATTTGAATGTATTTAGAAAAATAAACAAATAGGGGTTCCGCGCACATT
TCCCCGAAAAGTGCCACCTGACGTC
Features (pLannotate 1.2.2; 23 found; start..end, strand, type, name):
     36..80      -  misc_feature   bom (fragment): basis of mobility region from pBR322
    235..614     +  enhancer       CMV enhancer: human cytomegalovirus immediate early enhancer
    615..818     +  promoter       CMV promoter: human cytomegalovirus (CMV) immediate early promoter
    814..847     +  LTR            5' LTR (truncated) (fragment): truncated 5' long terminal repeat (LTR) from HIV-1
    863..881     +  promoter       T7 promoter: promoter for bacteriophage T7 RNA polymerase
    944..2908    +  CDS            ACADVL: ACADV_HUMAN - Also known as VLCAD From Homo sapiens (Human).
   2927..2951    +  CDS            3xFLAG (fragment): three tandem FLAG® epitope tags
   2960..2976    +  misc_feature   MCS (fragment): pUC18/19 multiple cloning site
   2999..3017    -  promoter       SP6 promoter: promoter for bacteriophage SP6 RNA polymerase
   3043..3267    +  polyA_signal   bGH poly(A) signal: bovine growth hormone polyadenylation signal
   3271..3292    +  promoter       SV40 promoter (fragment): SV40 enhancer and early promoter
   3313..3741    +  rep_origin     f1 ori (sequence partly withheld): f1 bacteriophage origin of replication; arrow indicates direction of (+) strand synthesis
   3755..4085    +  promoter       SV40 promoter: SV40 enhancer and early promoter
   4152..4943    +  CDS            neo: KKA2_KLEPN - Also known as kan, nptII. Experimental evidence at protein level: Swiss-Prot protein existence level 1. Resistance to kanamycin, neomycin, paromomycin, ribostamycin, butirosin and gentamicin B. From Klebsiella pneumoniae.
   4967..5125    +  CDS            ble (fragment): BLE_KLEPN - Experimental evidence at protein level: Swiss-Prot protein existence level 1. Binding protein with a strong affinity to the bleomycin family of antibiotics. Binds to CL990; an antimitotic-antibiotic compound. From Klebsiella pneumoniae.
   5120..5241    +  polyA_signal   SV40 poly(A) signal: SV40 polyadenylation signal
   5314..5330    -  protein_bind   lac operator: The lac repressor binds to the lac operator to inhibit transcription in E. coli. This inhibition can be relieved by adding lactose or isopropyl-β-D-thiogalactopyranoside (IPTG). lac repressor encoded by lacI
   5338..5368    -  promoter       lac promoter: promoter for the E. coli lac operon
   5383..5404    -  protein_bind   CAP binding site: CAP binding activates transcription in the presence of cAMP. E. coli catabolite activator protein
   5417..5509    -  CDS            lacI (fragment): lac repressor; lacI; The lac repressor binds to the lac operator to inhibit transcription in E. coli. This inhibition can be relieved by adding lactose or isopropyl-β-D-thiogalactopyranoside (IPTG).
   5692..6280    -  rep_origin     ori: high-copy-number ColE1/pMB1/pBR322/pUC origin of replication
   6451..7311    -  CDS            AmpR: β-lactamase; bla; confers resistance to ampicillin, carbenicillin, and related antibiotics
   7312..7416    -  promoter       AmpR promoter: bla
