[The description below was written by a language model from this plasmid's Addgene catalogue record and pLannotate feature annotations shown in this document.]
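Description:
pcDNA3-WT-VLCAD-FLAG is a mammalian expression plasmid of about 7.4–7.5 kb, built on the pcDNA3 backbone, that carries the wild-type human very long-chain specific acyl-CoA dehydrogenase cDNA (ACADVL, also called VLCAD). The roughly 2 kb coding sequence was inserted between the EcoRI and NotI sites, both of which are retained. It sits downstream of the human cytomegalovirus immediate-early enhancer and promoter, which drive strong constitutive transcription in transfected mammalian cells. A bovine growth hormone polyadenylation signal terminates the transcript. A FLAG epitope is fused to the C terminus of the protein. The feature table detects it only as a short fragment matching the 3xFLAG reference, which fits a single FLAG unit rather than a triple tag. T7 and SP6 phage promoters flank the insert, as is standard for pcDNA3, and can serve for in vitro transcription or as sequencing primer sites.

In E. coli the plasmid replicates from a high-copy ColE1/pUC-type origin and is selected with ampicillin through the β-lactamase gene. An f1 origin is also present and allows single-stranded DNA production. For mammalian selection, an SV40 early promoter drives the neomycin phosphotransferase gene, followed by an SV40 poly(A) signal, so stable transfectants can be selected with G418. Short annotated fragments such as the bom, HIV-1 LTR, ble, lacI and lac promoter/operator hits appear to be backbone remnants or partial matches rather than functional parts.

The stated purpose is expression of wild-type VLCAD in mammalian cells. The FLAG tag allows the exogenous protein to be detected or immunoprecipitated, and the associated study concerns VLCAD dysregulation and lipid peroxidation. The "WT" in the name suggests use as a reference alongside variant forms, although the record describes no variants.
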