Addgene plasmid #55823: pcDNA3-WT-VLCAD-FLAG
Purpose: Expresses WT-VLCAD in mammalian cells
Depositing lab: Yoshimi Homma. Publication: Dysregulation of very long chain acyl-CoA dehydrogenase coupled with lipid peroxidation. Kabuyama Y, Suzuki T, Nakazawa N, Yamaki J, Homma MK, Homma Y. Am J Physiol Cell Physiol. 2010 Jan;298(1):C107-13. doi: 10.1152/ajpcell.00231.2009. Epub 2009 Nov 4. PubMed 19889959.
Backbone
  Vector backbone: pcDNA3
  Backbone size w/o insert (bp): 5500
  Total vector size (bp): 7500
  Vector type: Mammalian Expression
  Selectable markers: Neomycin (select with G418)
Growth in bacteria
  Bacterial resistance: Ampicillin, 100 μg/mL
  Growth temperature: 37°C
  Growth strain: XL1 Blue
  Copy number: High Copy
Gene/Insert
  Gene/Insert name: Very long-chain specific acyl-CoA dehydrogenase (alt names: VLCAD; ACADVL)
  Species: H. sapiens (human)
  Insert size (bp): 2000
  Entrez Gene: ACADVL (a.k.a. ACAD6, LCACD, VLCAD)
  Promoter: CMV
  Tag / fusion protein: FLAG tag (C terminal on insert)
  Cloning method: Restriction Enzyme; 5′ cloning site EcoRI (not destroyed); 3′ cloning site NotI (not destroyed)
  Sequencing primers: 5′ GAATTCATGCAGGCGGCTCGGATGGC; 3′ GCGGCCGCTCTGAAGCCAAGTGGGTTGCTG
Terms and licenses: Academic/Nonprofit Terms; Industry Terms: Not Available to Industry
How to cite: pcDNA3-WT-VLCAD-FLAG was a gift from Yoshimi Homma (Addgene plasmid # 55823 ; http://n2t.net/addgene:55823 ; RRID:Addgene_55823)
