>Addgene plasmid #55823 | pcDNA3-WT-VLCAD-FLAG | addgene partial sequence | sequence record 91554 | CMV-F 5'-CGCAAATGGGCGGTAGGCGTG-3'
AGCAGAGCTCTCTGGCTAACTAGAGAACCCACTGCTTACTGGCTTATCGAAATTAATACGACTCACTATA
GGGAGACCCAAGCTTGGTACCGAGCTCGGATCCACTAGTAACGGCCGCCAGTGTGCTGGAATTCATGCAG
GCGGCTCGGATGGCCGCGAGCTTGGGGCGGCAGCTGCTGAGGCTCGGGGGCGGAAGCTCGCGGCTCACGG
CGCTCCTGGGGCAGCCCCGGCCCGGCCCTGCCCGGCGGCCCTATGCCGGGGGTGCCGCTCAGCTGGCTCT
GGACAAGTCAGATTCCCACCCCTCTGACGCTCTGACCAGGAAAAAACCGGCCAAGGCGGAATCTAAGTCC
TTTGCTGTGGGAATGTTCAAAGGCCAGCTCACCACAGATCAGGTGTTCCCATACCCGTCCGTGCTCAACG
AAGAGCAGACACAGTTTCTTAAAGAGCTGGTGGAGCCTGTGTCCCGTTTCTTCGAGGAAGTGAACGATCC
CGCCAAGAATGACGCTCTGGAGATGGTGGAGGAGACCACTTGGCAGGGCCTCAAGGAGCTGGGGGCCTTT
GGTCTGCAAGTGCCCAGTGAGCTGGGTGGTGTGGGCCTTTGCAACACCCAGTACGCCCGTTTGGTGGAGA
TCGTGGGCATGCATGACCTTGGCGTGGGCATTACCCTGGGGGCCCATCAGAGCATCGGTTTCAAAGGCAT
CCTGCTCTTTGGCACAAAGGCCCAGAAAGAAAAATACCTCCCCAAGCTGGCATCTGGGGAGACTGTGGCC
GCTTTCTGTCTAACCGAGCCCTCAAGCGGGTCAGATGCAGCCTCCATCCGAACCTCTGCTGTGCCCAGCC
CCTGTGGAAAATACTATACCCTCAATGGAAGCAAGCTTTGGATCAGTAATGGGGGCCTAGCAGACATCTT
CACGGTCTTTGCCAAGACACCAGTTACAGATCCAGCCACAGGAGCCGTGAAGGAGAAGATCACAGCTTTT
GTGGTGGAGAGGGGCTTCGGGGGCATTACCCATGGGCCCCCTGAGAAGAAGATGGGCATCAAGGCTTCAA
ACACAGCA
