>Addgene plasmid #55823 | pcDNA3-WT-VLCAD-FLAG | addgene partial sequence | sequence record 91555 | BGH-rev 5'-TAGAAGGCACAGTCGAGG-3'
CTATAGAATAGGGCCCTCTAGATGCATGCTCGACTCTAGAGGATCCGCCCGGGCTCTTATCGTCGTCATC
CTTGTAATCCATGGTGGCGGCCGCTCTGAAGCCAAGTGGGTTGCTGGTGACCACACCACCCCGCTCCACC
AAGGCCTTGGAGATGCTTTTGAAGTTGCGGTAGAGCTCTTGCTGCCAGGGGTCAGACTGCAGGGCGGCCA
TGCCCTCTCGGATCCGAGCTGCAGCCTCGATACACCAGGTGTCACAGAGCATTTTCTCATGCTGGGCCGT
GGGGTGGCCCTCACTCAGGGATCTTGAGGCCCTCGAGAGAACCACCACCATGGCATAGAGGTCGATGGCC
CCGTCTGCCAGCCGCTGCAGCAGAAACTGTTCATTGACAATCCCCTTCTTGTGTTTTATCAGCTTGGCCT
CCACCACAGTGGCAAACTGCTCCAGAGCCCGTACTGCCAGCTCGCCACTCCGACTCAACTCCGGGTGGAC
AAGTCCGCTGAGACTCAGGCCGCTGCCCAGCCCTGCCCGCCGCCTCAGCTGTTTGCCTGCCTCTCCTAGC
AGGAGGCCAGCATTCCCAAAGGGATTCTTTAGAGCACTGCCAAGCCCAGAGAGCTCCTTTCCTTTGTCCA
TACAGCCCTGCAGAGCCACAAACAGCCGAAGAATGTCATTTGTCCCCTCAAAGATCCGGAAGATGCGAAG
ATCTCGGAGCACACGCTCTACTCCAGGTTCCTTCATGAAGCCCATACCCCCCATGATTTGGATGCATTCA
TCTGTCACCTTCCAGGCTGCCTCCGAGCCAAAGATTTTGCTGATGGCGGCCTCTATCTGGAAGTCCGTGG
CTCCCTGGTCCATGTTAGCACTCACCATGTAAGCCATGGACTCAGTTACATACTGCAGCATAACCATCCG
TGCCAGCTTCTCCTGGATCAGCCCAAAGTTGTGAATTTTCTCCCCAAACTGGGTACGATTAGTGGCATGA
TCTACCGCCTTAGCAATGATGCCTCTCATGGTACCTGCCAGGGCCGCAGCCATGCCAAACCTTCCATTGT
TGAGGATGTGCATGGCAACCTTGAAGCCACTCCCAACCTCAC
